LOCUS       Exported 9318 bp ds-DNA circular SYN 27-JUL-2023
DEFINITION  Expresses chicken cytoplasmic ovalbumin in lentiviral vector with
            puromycin resistance.
ACCESSION   .
VERSION     .
KEYWORDS    pLVX-puro-cOVA
SOURCE      synthetic DNA construct
  ORGANISM  synthetic DNA construct
REFERENCE   1 (bases 1 to 9318)
  TITLE     pLVX-OVA
  JOURNAL   Unpublished
REFERENCE   2 (bases 1 to 9318)
  AUTHORS   .
  TITLE     Direct Submission
  JOURNAL   Exported Jul 27, 2023 from SnapGene Server 1.1.58
            http://www.snapgene.com
FEATURES             Location/Qualifiers
     source          1..9318
                     /organism="synthetic DNA construct"
                     /mol_type="other DNA"
     LTR             1..634
                     /label=3' LTR
                     /note="3' long terminal repeat (LTR) from HIV-1"
     misc_feature    681..806
                     /label=HIV-1 Psi
                     /note="packaging signal of human immunodeficiency virus
                     type 1"
     misc_feature    1303..1536
                     /label=RRE
                     /note="The Rev response element (RRE) of HIV-1 allows for
                     Rev-dependent mRNA export from the nucleus to the
                     cytoplasm."
     CDS             1721..1765
                     /codon_start=1
                     /product="antigenic peptide corresponding to amino acids
                     655 to 669 of the HIV envelope protein gp41 (Lutje Hulsik
                     et al., 2013)"
                     /label=gp41 peptide
                     /note="recognized by the 2H10 single-chain llama nanobody"
                     /translation="KNEQELLELDKWASL"
     misc_feature    2028..2143
                     /label=cPPT/CTS
                     /note="central polypurine tract and central termination
                     sequence of HIV-1 (lacking the first T)"
     enhancer        2201..2504
                     /label=CMV enhancer
                     /note="human cytomegalovirus immediate early enhancer"
     promoter        2505..2716
                     /label=CMV promoter
                     /note="human cytomegalovirus (CMV) immediate early
                     promoter"
     primer_bind     2667..2687
                     /label=CMV-F
                     /note="Human CMV immediate early promoter, forward primer"
     primer_bind     2713..2737
                     /label=LNCX
                     /note="Human CMV promoter, forward primer"
     intron          2877..3009
                     /label=chimeric intron
                     /note="chimera between introns from human beta-globin and
                     immunoglobulin heavy chain genes"
     primer_bind     2992..3011
                     /label=pMT2-F
                     /note="Synthetic intron, forward primer"
     promoter        3054..3072
                     /label=T7 promoter
                     /note="promoter for bacteriophage T7 RNA polymerase"
     CDS             3488..3511
                     /codon_start=1
                     /product="antigenic CD8+ T cell epitope from chicken
                     ovalbumin"
                     /label=OVA peptide
                     /translation="SIINFEKL"
     promoter        complement(3929..3946)
                     /label=T3 promoter
                     /note="promoter for bacteriophage T3 RNA polymerase"
     polyA_signal    3964..4085
                     /label=SV40 poly(A) signal
                     /note="SV40 polyadenylation signal"
     promoter        4153..4652
                     /label=PGK promoter
                     /note="mouse phosphoglycerate kinase 1 promoter"
     primer_bind     complement(4188..4211)
                     /label=MSCV-rev
                     /note="Murine stem cell virus, reverse primer"
     primer_bind     4585..4604
                     /label=mPGK-F
                     /note="Mouse PGK promoter, forward primer"
     CDS             4673..5272
                     /codon_start=1
                     /gene="pac from Streptomyces alboniger"
                     /product="puromycin N-acetyltransferase"
                     /label=PuroR
                     /note="confers resistance to puromycin"
                     /translation="MTEYKPTVRLATRDDVPRAVRTLAAAFADYPATRHTVDPDRHIER
                     VTELQELFLTRVGLDIGKVWVADDGAAVAVWTTPESVEAGAVFAEIGPRMAELSGSRLA
                     AQQQMEGLLAPHRPKEPAWFLATVGVSPDHQGKGLGSAVVLPGVEAAERAGVPAFLETS
                     APRNLPFYERLGFTVTADVEVPEGPRTWCMTRKPGA"
     primer_bind     complement(4673..4692)
                     /label=Puro-R
                     /note="Puromycin resistance gene, reverse primer. Also
                     called puro-variant-R"
     primer_bind     5169..5189
                     /label=Puro-F
                     /note="Puromycin resistance gene, forward primer"
     misc_feature    5286..5874
                     /label=WPRE
                     /note="woodchuck hepatitis virus posttranscriptional
                     regulatory element"
     primer_bind     complement(5339..5359)
                     /label=WPRE-R
                     /note="WPRE, reverse primer"
     CDS             complement(5757..5768)
                     /codon_start=1
                     /product="Factor Xa recognition and cleavage site"
                     /label=Factor Xa site
                     /translation="IEGR"
     LTR             6081..6714
                     /label=3' LTR
                     /note="3' long terminal repeat (LTR) from HIV-1"
     primer_bind     complement(6843..6859)
                     /label=M13 rev
                     /note="common sequencing primer, one of multiple similar
                     variants"
     primer_bind     complement(6843..6859)
                     /label=M13 Reverse
                     /note="In lacZ gene. Also called M13-rev"
     primer_bind     complement(6856..6878)
                     /label=M13/pUC Reverse
                     /note="In lacZ gene"
     protein_bind    6867..6883
                     /label=lac operator
                     /bound_moiety="lac repressor encoded by lacI"
                     /note="The lac repressor binds to the lac operator to
                     inhibit transcription in E. coli. This inhibition can be
                     relieved by adding lactose or
                     isopropyl-beta-D-thiogalactopyranoside (IPTG)."
     promoter        complement(6891..6921)
                     /label=lac promoter
                     /note="promoter for the E. coli lac operon"
     protein_bind    6936..6957
                     /label=CAP binding site
                     /bound_moiety="E. coli catabolite activator protein"
                     /note="CAP binding activates transcription in the presence
                     of cAMP."
     primer_bind     complement(7074..7091)
                     /label=L4440
                     /note="L4440 vector, forward primer"
     rep_origin      complement(7245..7833)
                     /direction=LEFT
                     /label=ori
                     /note="high-copy-number ColE1/pMB1/pBR322/pUC origin of
                     replication"
     primer_bind     complement(7325..7344)
                     /label=pBR322ori-F
                     /note="pBR322 origin, forward primer"
     CDS             complement(8004..8864)
                     /codon_start=1
                     /gene="bla"
                     /product="beta-lactamase"
                     /label=AmpR
                     /note="confers resistance to ampicillin, carbenicillin, and
                     related antibiotics"
                     /translation="MSIQHFRVALIPFFAAFCLPVFAHPETLVKVKDAEDQLGARVGYI
                     ELDLNSGKILESFRPEERFPMMSTFKVLLCGAVLSRIDAGQEQLGRRIHYSQNDLVEYS
                     PVTEKHLTDGMTVRELCSAAITMSDNTAANLLLTTIGGPKELTAFLHNMGDHVTRLDRW
                     EPELNEAIPNDERDTTMPVAMATTLRKLLTGELLTLASRQQLIDWMEADKVAGPLLRSA
                     LPAGWFIADKSGAGERGSRGIIAALGPDGKPSRIVVIYTTGSQATMDERNRQIAEIGAS
                     LIKHW"
     primer_bind     8627..8646
                     /label=Amp-R
                     /note="Ampicillin resistance gene, reverse primer"
     promoter        complement(8865..8969)
                     /gene="bla"
                     /label=AmpR promoter
     polyA_signal    9017..9151
                     /label=SV40 poly(A) signal
                     /note="SV40 polyadenylation signal"
ORIGIN
        1 tggaagggct aattcactcc caaagaagac aagatatcct tgatctgtgg atctaccaca
       61 cacaaggcta cttccctgat tagcagaact acacaccagg gccaggggtc agatatccac
      121 tgacctttgg atggtgctac aagctagtac cagttgagcc agataaggta gaagaggcca
      181 ataaaggaga gaacaccagc ttgttacacc ctgtgagcct gcatgggatg gatgacccgg
      241 agagagaagt gttagagtgg aggtttgaca gccgcctagc atttcatcac gtggcccgag
      301 agctgcatcc ggagtacttc aagaactgct gatatcgagc ttgctacaag ggactttccg
      361 ctggggactt tccagggagg cgtggcctgg gcgggactgg ggagtggcga gccctcagat
      421 cctgcatata agcagctgct ttttgcctgt actgggtctc tctggttaga ccagatctga
      481 gcctgggagc tctctggcta actagggaac ccactgctta agcctcaata aagcttgcct
      541 tgagtgcttc aagtagtgtg tgcccgtctg ttgtgtgact ctggtaacta gagatccctc
      601 agaccctttt agtcagtgtg gaaaatctct agcagtggcg cccgaacagg gacttgaaag
      661 cgaaagggaa accagaggag ctctctcgac gcaggactcg gcttgctgaa gcgcgcacgg
      721 caagaggcga ggggcggcga ctggtgagta cgccaaaaat tttgactagc ggaggctaga
      781 aggagagaga tgggtgcgag agcgtcagta ttaagcgggg gagaattaga tcgcgatggg
      841 aaaaaattcg gttaaggcca gggggaaaga aaaaatataa attaaaacat atagtatggg
      901 caagcaggga gctagaacga ttcgcagtta atcctggcct gttagaaaca tcagaaggct
      961 gtagacaaat actgggacag ctacaaccat cccttcagac aggatcagaa gaacttagat
     1021 cattatataa tacagtagca accctctatt gtgtgcatca aaggatagag ataaaagaca
     1081 ccaaggaagc tttagacaag atagaggaag agcaaaacaa aagtaagacc accgcacagc
     1141 aagcggccgg ccgctgatct tcagacctgg aggaggagat atgagggaca attggagaag
     1201 tgaattatat aaatataaag tagtaaaaat tgaaccatta ggagtagcac ccaccaaggc
     1261 aaagagaaga gtggtgcaga gagaaaaaag agcagtggga ataggagctt tgttccttgg
     1321 gttcttggga gcagcaggaa gcactatggg cgcagcgtca atgacgctga cggtacaggc
     1381 cagacaatta ttgtctggta tagtgcagca gcagaacaat ttgctgaggg ctattgaggc
     1441 gcaacagcat ctgttgcaac tcacagtctg gggcatcaag cagctccagg caagaatcct
     1501 ggctgtggaa agatacctaa aggatcaaca gctcctgggg atttggggtt gctctggaaa
     1561 actcatttgc accactgctg tgccttggaa tgctagttgg agtaataaat ctctggaaca
     1621 gatttggaat cacacgacct ggatggagtg ggacagagaa attaacaatt acacaagctt
     1681 aatacactcc ttaattgaag aatcgcaaaa ccagcaagaa aagaatgaac aagaattatt
     1741 ggaattagat aaatgggcaa gtttgtggaa ttggtttaac ataacaaatt ggctgtggta
     1801 tataaaatta ttcataatga tagtaggagg cttggtaggt ttaagaatag tttttgctgt
     1861 actttctata gtgaatagag ttaggcaggg atattcacca ttatcgtttc agacccacct
     1921 cccaaccccg aggggacccg acaggcccga aggaatagaa gaagaaggtg gagagagaga
     1981 cagagacaga tccattcgat tagtgaacgg atctcgacgg tatcgccttt aaaagaaaag
     2041 gggggattgg ggggtacagt gcaggggaaa gaatagtaga cataatagca acagacatac
     2101 aaactaaaga attacaaaaa caaattacaa aaattcaaaa ttttcgggtt tattacaggg
     2161 acagcagaga tccagtttat cgataagctt gggagttccg cgttacataa cttacggtaa
     2221 atggcccgcc tggctgaccg cccaacgacc cccgcccatt gacgtcaata atgacgtatg
     2281 ttcccatagt aacgccaata gggactttcc attgacgtca atgggtggag tatttacggt
     2341 aaactgccca cttggcagta catcaagtgt atcatatgcc aagtccgccc cctattgacg
     2401 tcaatgacgg taaatggccc gcctggcatt atgcccagta catgacctta cgggactttc
     2461 ctacttggca gtacatctac gtattagtca tcgctattac catggtgatg cggttttggc
     2521 agtacaccaa tgggcgtgga tagcggtttg actcacgggg atttccaagt ctccacccca
     2581 ttgacgtcaa tgggagtttg ttttggcacc aaaatcaacg ggactttcca aaatgtcgta
     2641 acaactgcga tcgcccgccc cgttgacgca aatgggcggt aggcgtgtac ggtgggaggt
     2701 ctatataagc agagctcgtt tagtgaaccg tcagatcact agaagcttta ttgcggtagt
     2761 ttatcacagt taaattgcta acgcagtcag tgcttctgac acaacagtct cgaacttaag
     2821 ctgcagtgac tctcttaagg tagccttgca gaagttggtc gtgaggcact gggcaggtaa
     2881 gtatcaaggt tacaagacag gtttaaggag accaatagaa actgggcttg tcgagacaga
     2941 gaagactctt gcgtttctga taggcaccta ttggtcttac tgacatccac tttgcctttc
     3001 tctccacagg tgtccactcc cagttcaatt acagctctta aggctagagt acttaatacg
     3061 actcactata ggctagcctc gagaattcgt cgacatgggc tccatcggcg cagcaagcat
     3121 ggaattttgt tttgatgtat tcaaggagct catcaattcc tgggtagaaa gtcagacaaa
     3181 tggaattatc agaaatgtcc ttcagccaag ctccgtggat tctcaaactg caatggttct
     3241 ggttaatgcc attgtcttca aaggactgtg ggagaaaaca tttaaggatg aagacacaca
     3301 agcaatgcct ttcagagtga ctgagcaaga aagcaaacct gtgcagatga tgtaccagat
     3361 tggtttattt agagtggcat caatggcttc tgagaaaatg aagatcctgg agcttccatt
     3421 tgccagtggg acaatgagca tgttggtgct gttgcctgat gaagtctcag gccttgagca
     3481 gcttgagagt ataatcaact ttgaaaaact gactgaatgg accagttcta atgttatgga
     3541 agagaggaag atcaaagtgt acttacctcg catgaagatg gaggaaaaat acaacctcac
     3601 atctgtctta atggctatgg gcattactga cgtgtttagc tcttcagcca atctgtctgg
     3661 catctcctca gcagagagcc tgaagatatc tcaagctgtc catgcagcac atgcagaaat
     3721 caatgaagca ggcagagagg tggtagggtc agcagaggct ggagtggatg ctgcaagcgt
     3781 ctctgaagaa tttagggctg accatccatt cctcttctgt atcaagcaca tcgcaaccaa
     3841 cgccgttctc ttctttggca gatgtgtttc cccttaagtc gacgaattca cgcgtggtac
     3901 ctctagagtc gacccgggcg gccgcttccc tttagtgagg gttaatgctt cgagcagaca
     3961 tgataagata cattgatgag tttggacaaa ccacaactag aatgcagtga aaaaaatgct
     4021 ttatttgtga aatttgtgat gctattgctt tatttgtaac cattataagc tgcaataaac
     4081 aagttaacaa caacaattct gcagtcgacg gtaccgcggg cccgggatcc cgcgactcta
     4141 gataattcta ccgggtaggg gaggcgcttt tcccaaggca gtctggagca tgcgctttag
     4201 cagccccgct gggcacttgg cgctacacaa gtggcctctg gcctcgcaca cattccacat
     4261 ccaccggtag gcgccaaccg gctccgttct ttggtggccc cttcgcgcca ccttctactc
     4321 ctcccctagt caggaagttc ccccccgccc cgcagctcgc gtcgtgcagg acgtgacaaa
     4381 tggaagtagc acgtctcact agtctcgtgc agatggacag caccgctgag caatggaagc
     4441 gggtaggcct ttggggcagc ggccaatagc agctttgctc cttcgctttc tgggctcaga
     4501 ggctgggaag gggtgggtcc gggggcgggc tcaggggcgg gctcaggggc ggggcgggcg
     4561 cccgaaggtc ctccggaggc ccggcattct gcacgcttca aaagcgcacg tctgccgcgc
     4621 tgttctcctc ttcctcatct ccgggccttt cgacctgcag cccaagctta ccatgaccga
     4681 gtacaagccc acggtgcgcc tcgccacccg cgacgacgtc cccagggccg tacgcaccct
     4741 cgccgccgcg ttcgccgact accccgccac gcgccacacc gtcgatccgg accgccacat
     4801 cgagcgggtc accgagctgc aagaactctt cctcacgcgc gtcgggctcg acatcggcaa
     4861 ggtgtgggtc gcggacgacg gcgccgcggt ggcggtctgg accacgccgg agagcgtcga
     4921 agcgggggcg gtgttcgccg agatcggccc gcgcatggcc gagttgagcg gttcccggct
     4981 ggccgcgcag caacagatgg aaggcctcct ggcgccgcac cggcccaagg agcccgcgtg
     5041 gttcctggcc accgtcggcg tctcgcccga ccaccagggc aagggtctgg gcagcgccgt
     5101 cgtgctcccc ggagtggagg cggccgagcg cgccggggtg cccgccttcc tggagacctc
     5161 cgcgccccgc aacctcccct tctacgagcg gctcggcttc accgtcaccg ccgacgtcga
     5221 ggtgcccgaa ggaccgcgca cctggtgcat gacccgcaag cccggtgcct gaccgcgtct
     5281 ggaacaatca acctctggat tacaaaattt gtgaaagatt gactggtatt cttaactatg
     5341 ttgctccttt tacgctatgt ggatacgctg ctttaatgcc tttgtatcat gctattgctt
     5401 cccgtatggc tttcattttc tcctccttgt ataaatcctg gttgctgtct ctttatgagg
     5461 agttgtggcc cgttgtcagg caacgtggcg tggtgtgcac tgtgtttgct gacgcaaccc
     5521 ccactggttg gggcattgcc accacctgtc agctcctttc cgggactttc gctttccccc
     5581 tccctattgc cacggcggaa ctcatcgccg cctgccttgc ccgctgctgg acaggggctc
     5641 ggctgttggg cactgacaat tccgtggtgt tgtcggggaa gctgacgtcc tttccatggc
     5701 tgctcgcctg tgttgccacc tggattctgc gcgggacgtc cttctgctac gtcccttcgg
     5761 ccctcaatcc agcggacctt ccttcccgcg gcctgctgcc ggctctgcgg cctcttccgc
     5821 gtcttcgcct tcgccctcag acgagtcgga tctccctttg ggccgcctcc ccgcctggaa
     5881 ttaattctgc agtcgagacc tagaaaaaca tggagcaatc acaagtagca atacagcagc
     5941 taccaatgct gattgtgcct ggctagaagc acaagaggag gaggaggtgg gttttccagt
     6001 cacacctcag gtacctttaa gaccaatgac ttacaaggca gctgtagatc ttagccactt
     6061 tttaaaagaa aagaggggac tggaagggct aattcactcc caacgaagac aagatatcct
     6121 tgatctgtgg atctaccaca cacaaggcta cttccctgat tagcagaact acacaccagg
     6181 gccaggggtc agatatccac tgacctttgg atggtgctac aagctagtac cagttgagcc
     6241 agataaggta gaagaggcca ataaaggaga gaacaccagc ttgttacacc ctgtgagcct
     6301 gcatgggatg gatgacccgg agagagaagt gttagagtgg aggtttgaca gccgcctagc
     6361 atttcatcac gtggcccgag agctgcatcc ggagtacttc aagaactgct gatatcgagc
     6421 ttgctacaag ggactttccg ctggggactt tccagggagg cgtggcctgg gcgggactgg
     6481 ggagtggcga gccctcagat cctgcatata agcagctgct ttttgcctgt actgggtctc
     6541 tctggttaga ccagatctga gcctgggagc tctctggcta actagggaac ccactgctta
     6601 agcctcaata aagcttgcct tgagtgcttc aagtagtgtg tgcccgtctg ttgtgtgact
     6661 ctggtaacta gagatccctc agaccctttt agtcagtgtg gaaaatctct agcagtagta
     6721 gttcatgtca tcttattatt cagtatttat aacttgcaaa gaaatgaata tcagagagtg
     6781 agaggccttg acattgctag cgttttaccg tcgacctcta gctagagctt ggcgtaatca
     6841 tggtcatagc tgtttcctgt gtgaaattgt tatccgctca caattccaca caacatacga
     6901 gccggaagca taaagtgtaa agcctggggt gcctaatgag tgagctaact cacattaatt
     6961 gcgttgcgct cactgcccgc tttccagtcg ggaaacctgt cgtgccagct gcattaatga
     7021 atcggccaac gcgcggggag aggcggtttg cgtattgggc gctcttccgc ttcctcgctc
     7081 actgactcgc tgcgctcggt cgttcggctg cggcgagcgg tatcagctca ctcaaaggcg
     7141 gtaatacggt tatccacaga atcaggggat aacgcaggaa agaacatgtg agcaaaaggc
     7201 cagcaaaagg ccaggaaccg taaaaaggcc gcgttgctgg cgtttttcca taggctccgc
     7261 ccccctgacg agcatcacaa aaatcgacgc tcaagtcaga ggtggcgaaa cccgacagga
     7321 ctataaagat accaggcgtt tccccctgga agctccctcg tgcgctctcc tgttccgacc
     7381 ctgccgctta ccggatacct gtccgccttt ctcccttcgg gaagcgtggc gctttctcat
     7441 agctcacgct gtaggtatct cagttcggtg taggtcgttc gctccaagct gggctgtgtg
     7501 cacgaacccc ccgttcagcc cgaccgctgc gccttatccg gtaactatcg tcttgagtcc
     7561 aacccggtaa gacacgactt atcgccactg gcagcagcca ctggtaacag gattagcaga
     7621 gcgaggtatg taggcggtgc tacagagttc ttgaagtggt ggcctaacta cggctacact
     7681 agaagaacag tatttggtat ctgcgctctg ctgaagccag ttaccttcgg aaaaagagtt
     7741 ggtagctctt gatccggcaa acaaaccacc gctggtagcg gtggtttttt tgtttgcaag
     7801 cagcagatta cgcgcagaaa aaaaggatct caagaagatc ctttgatctt ttctacgggg
     7861 tctgacgctc agtggaacga aaactcacgt taagggattt tggtcatgag attatcaaaa
     7921 aggatcttca cctagatcct tttaaattaa aaatgaagtt ttaaatcaat ctaaagtata
     7981 tatgagtaaa cttggtctga cagttaccaa tgcttaatca gtgaggcacc tatctcagcg
     8041 atctgtctat ttcgttcatc catagttgcc tgactccccg tcgtgtagat aactacgata
     8101 cgggagggct taccatctgg ccccagtgct gcaatgatac cgcgagaccc acgctcaccg
     8161 gctccagatt tatcagcaat aaaccagcca gccggaaggg ccgagcgcag aagtggtcct
     8221 gcaactttat ccgcctccat ccagtctatt aattgttgcc gggaagctag agtaagtagt
     8281 tcgccagtta atagtttgcg caacgttgtt gccattgcta caggcatcgt ggtgtcacgc
     8341 tcgtcgtttg gtatggcttc attcagctcc ggttcccaac gatcaaggcg agttacatga
     8401 tcccccatgt tgtgcaaaaa agcggttagc tccttcggtc ctccgatcgt tgtcagaagt
     8461 aagttggccg cagtgttatc actcatggtt atggcagcac tgcataattc tcttactgtc
     8521 atgccatccg taagatgctt ttctgtgact ggtgagtact caaccaagtc attctgagaa
     8581 tagtgtatgc ggcgaccgag ttgctcttgc ccggcgtcaa tacgggataa taccgcgcca
     8641 catagcagaa ctttaaaagt gctcatcatt ggaaaacgtt cttcggggcg aaaactctca
     8701 aggatcttac cgctgttgag atccagttcg atgtaaccca ctcgtgcacc caactgatct
     8761 tcagcatctt ttactttcac cagcgtttct gggtgagcaa aaacaggaag gcaaaatgcc
     8821 gcaaaaaagg gaataagggc gacacggaaa tgttgaatac tcatactctt cctttttcaa
     8881 tattattgaa gcatttatca gggttattgt ctcatgagcg gatacatatt tgaatgtatt
     8941 tagaaaaata aacaaatagg ggttccgcgc acatttcccc gaaaagtgcc acctgacgtc
     9001 gacggatcgg gagatcaact tgtttattgc agcttataat ggttacaaat aaagcaatag
     9061 catcacaaat ttcacaaata aagcattttt ttcactgcat tctagttgtg gtttgtccaa
     9121 actcatcaat gtatcttatc atgtctggat caactggata actcaagcta accaaaatca
     9181 tcccaaactt cccaccccat accctattac cactgccaat tacctgtggt ttcatttact
     9241 ctaaacctgt gattcctctg aattattttc attttaaaga aattgtattt gttaaatatg
     9301 tactacaaac ttagtagt
//
