[The description below was written by a language model from this plasmid's Addgene catalogue record and the feature table of its GenBank file.]
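Description:
pLVX-puro-cOVA is an HIV-1-based lentiviral expression vector built on the pLVX backbone, designed to deliver chicken cytoplasmic ovalbumin (cOVA) into mammalian cells and to allow puromycin selection of the transduced population. It is propagated in E. coli through a high-copy ColE1/pUC-type origin with ampicillin resistance (AmpR, beta-lactamase). The viral portion is flanked by two full-length HIV-1 LTRs (both annotated as "3' LTR" in the feature table, with no U3 deletion indicated). It contains the Psi packaging signal, the Rev response element for Rev-dependent nuclear export of the genomic RNA, and the cPPT/CTS element, which aids nuclear import of the viral genome. Packaging functions are not encoded on this plasmid and would have to be supplied in trans.

Within the provirus, the CMV immediate-early enhancer and promoter, followed by a chimeric beta-globin/immunoglobulin intron, drive the cOVA insert, a 783 bp fragment of the Gallus gallus OVAL gene. The feature table does not annotate the full coding region. It does mark the CD8+ T cell epitope from ovalbumin inside it, and the insert is bracketed by T7 and T3 promoters and followed by an SV40 poly(A) signal, which suggests the cassette was carried over from another expression vector. Downstream, a mouse PGK promoter drives puromycin N-acetyltransferase, and a WPRE ahead of the downstream LTR enhances transcript stability and expression. The stated purpose is simply expression of cytoplasmic ovalbumin. Such constructs are commonly used to generate stable cell lines carrying a non-secreted model antigen for studies of antigen presentation and T cell responses, although the record does not detail a specific application.
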