Addgene plasmid #135073: pLVX-puro-cOVA
Purpose: Expresses chicken cytoplasmic ovalbumin in lentiviral vector with puromycin resistance
Depositing lab: Maria Castro. Depositing organization: University of Michigan.
Backbone
  Vector backbone: pLVX
  Backbone size w/o insert (bp): 8533
  Total vector size (bp): 9316
  Vector type: Mammalian Expression, Lentiviral
  Selectable markers: Puromycin
Growth in bacteria
  Bacterial resistance: Ampicillin, 100 μg/mL
  Growth temperature: 37°C
  Growth strain: NEB Stable
  Copy number: High Copy
Gene/Insert
  Gene/Insert name: cOVA (alt name: cytoplasmic ovalbumin)
  Species: G. gallus (chicken)
  Insert size (bp): 783
  Entrez Gene: OVAL (a.k.a. OVA, SERPINB14)
Terms and licenses: Academic/Nonprofit Terms; Industry Terms: Not Available to Industry
How to cite: pLVX-puro-cOVA was a gift from Maria Castro (Addgene plasmid # 135073 ; http://n2t.net/addgene:135073 ; RRID:Addgene_135073)
